Addgene plasmid #142064: TFORF2396
Purpose: Lentiviral vector for overexpressing transcription factor ORFs with unique 24-bp barcodes. Barcodes facilitate identification of transcription factors in pooled screens.
Depositing lab: Feng Zhang. Depositing organization: Broad Institute. Publication: A transcription factor atlas of directed differentiation. Joung J, Ma S, Tay T, Geiger-Schuller KR, Kirchgatterer PC, Verdine VK, Guo B, Arias-Garcia MA, Allen WE, Singh A, Kuksenko O, Abudayyeh OO, Gootenberg JS, Fu Z, Macrae RK, Buenrostro JD, Regev A, Zhang F. Cell. 2023 Jan 5;186(1):209-229.e26. doi: 10.1016/j.cell.2022.11.026. PubMed 36608654.
Backbone
  Vector backbone: pLX_TRC317
  Backbone manufacturer: Broad Institute Genetic Perturbation Platform
  Backbone size w/o insert (bp): 8264
  Vector type: Mammalian Expression, Lentiviral
  Selectable markers: Puromycin
Growth in bacteria
  Bacterial resistance: Ampicillin, 100 μg/mL
  Growth temperature: 37°C
  Growth strain: NEB Stable
  Copy number: High Copy
Gene/Insert
  Gene/Insert name: ZNF396
  Species: H. sapiens (human)
  Insert size (bp): 1103
  Entrez Gene: ZNF396 (a.k.a. ZSCAN14)
  Promoter: EF1a
  Cloning method: Unknown
  Sequencing primers: 5′ GGGTGGAGACTGAAGTTAGGCCAG; 3′ CACATAGCGTAAAAGGAGCAACATAG
Terms and licenses: Academic/Nonprofit Terms; Industry Terms: Not Available to Industry
Depositor comments: NM_145756,ENST00000306346 . The transcription factor ORF portion of this plasmid was synthesized by Genewiz. Please test multiple small colonies in case of plasmid recombination. To make this collection available in a timely manner, a portion of this collection was not fully sequenced by Addgene. If an Addgene verified full plasmid sequence is not available, please contact us prior to placing an order to request the full sequence.
How to cite: TFORF2396 was a gift from Feng Zhang (Addgene plasmid # 142064 ; http://n2t.net/addgene:142064 ; RRID:Addgene_142064)
