[The description below was written by a language model from this plasmid's Addgene catalogue record and pLannotate feature annotations shown in this document.]
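Description:
TFORF2396 is a lentiviral mammalian expression plasmid built on the pLX_TRC317 backbone and carrying the human transcription factor ZNF396 (also known as ZSCAN14), a zinc-finger protein annotated as a DNA-dependent transcriptional repressor. It belongs to a barcoded transcription factor ORF collection in which each ORF is paired with a unique 24-bp barcode, so that the factor delivered to a cell can be identified by sequencing in pooled overexpression screens, such as those for directed differentiation. In bacteria the roughly 9.4 kb plasmid is maintained through a high-copy ColE1/pUC-type origin with ampicillin resistance. An f1 origin and leftover lac/T7/T3 cloning-vector elements are also present. The depositor notes that the plasmid can recombine.

The viral portion has a third-generation layout. An RSV promoter drives a truncated HIV-1 5' LTR, followed by the Ψ packaging signal with a gag fragment, the RRE for Rev-dependent export of the genomic RNA, a cPPT/CTS, and a self-inactivating ΔU3 3' LTR with a downstream SV40 polyadenylation signal. Two cassettes sit between the LTRs. An SV40 early promoter/origin segment drives puromycin N-acetyltransferase for selecting transduced cells, and the strong constitutive EF-1α promoter drives the synthesized ZNF396 ORF, with a WPRE downstream to enhance transcript expression. The annotation tool matches only part of the stated 1,103-bp insert to ZNF396. The remaining stretch before the WPRE, which includes a short U6-like fragment, is not otherwise annotated, and the barcode's position is not marked in the feature table. The minor small t antigen, Rev and lacI fragment calls appear to be residual backbone sequence rather than functional genes.
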