Features (pLannotate 1.2.2; 31 found; start..end, strand, type, name):
      5..231     +  promoter       RSV promoter: Rous sarcoma virus enhancer/promoter
    232..412     +  LTR            5' LTR (truncated): truncated 5' long terminal repeat (LTR) from HIV-1
    459..584     +  misc_feature   HIV-1 Ψ: packaging signal of human immunodeficiency virus type 1
    568..931     +  CDS            HIV-1 gag (fragment): gag protein from human immunodeficiency virus 1; gag
   1077..1310    +  misc_feature   RRE: The Rev response element (RRE) of HIV-1 allows for Rev-dependent mRNA export from the nucleus to the cytoplasm.
   1687..1713    +  CDS            Rev (fragment): human immunodeficiency virus 1 (HIV-1) Rev protein; rev; enhances nuclear export of unspliced and incompletely spliced viral mRNAs
   1720..1743    +  promoter       SV40 promoter (fragment): SV40 early promoter
   1744..1815    +  promoter       SV40 promoter (fragment): SV40 enhancer and early promoter
   1839..1974    +  rep_origin     SV40 ori: SV40 origin of replication
   2020..2616    +  CDS            PuroR (fragment): puromycin N-acetyltransferase; pac from Streptomyces; confers resistance to puromycin
   2665..2782    +  misc_feature   cPPT/CTS: central polypurine tract and central termination sequence of HIV-1
   2847..2913    +  CDS            small t antigen (fragment): SV40 (simian virus 40) small t antigen
   2920..4098    +  promoter       EF-1α promoter: strong constitutive promoter for human elongation factor EF-1α
   4115..4939    +  CDS            ZNF396 (fragment): ZN396_HUMAN - Also known as ZSCAN14. Experimental evidence at protein level: Swiss-Prot protein existence level 1. Isoform 1 and isoform 2 act as DNA-dependent transcriptional repressors. From Homo sapiens (Human).
   5129..5182    +  promoter       U6 promoter (fragment): RNA polymerase III promoter for human U6 snRNA
   5224..5812    +  misc_feature   WPRE: woodchuck hepatitis virus posttranscriptional regulatory element
   5863..5882    +  misc_feature   cPPT/CTS (fragment): central polypurine tract and central termination sequence of HIV-1
   5884..6117    +  LTR            3' LTR (ΔU3): self-inactivating 3' long terminal repeat (LTR) from HIV-1
   6195..6316    +  polyA_signal   SV40 poly(A) signal: SV40 polyadenylation signal
   6356..6491    +  rep_origin     SV40 ori: SV40 origin of replication
   6512..6530    -  promoter       T7 promoter: promoter for bacteriophage T7 RNA polymerase
   6538..6693    +  CDS            lacZα (fragment): LacZα fragment of β-galactosidase; lacZ fragment
   6698..7126    +  rep_origin     f1 ori (sequence partly withheld): f1 bacteriophage origin of replication; arrow indicates direction of (+) strand synthesis
   7179..7283    +  promoter       AmpR promoter: bla
   7284..8144    +  CDS            AmpR: β-lactamase; bla; confers resistance to ampicillin, carbenicillin, and related antibiotics
   8315..8903    +  rep_origin     ori: high-copy-number ColE1/pMB1/pBR322/pUC origin of replication
   9086..9178    +  CDS            lacI (fragment): lac repressor; lacI; The lac repressor binds to the lac operator to inhibit transcription in E. coli. This inhibition can be relieved by adding lactose or isopropyl-β-D-thiogalactopyranoside (IPTG).
   9191..9212    +  protein_bind   CAP binding site: CAP binding activates transcription in the presence of cAMP. E. coli catabolite activator protein
   9227..9257    +  promoter       lac promoter: promoter for the E. coli lac operon
   9265..9281    +  protein_bind   lac operator: The lac repressor binds to the lac operator to inhibit transcription in E. coli. This inhibition can be relieved by adding lactose or isopropyl-β-D-thiogalactopyranoside (IPTG). lac repressor encoded by lacI
   9326..9344    +  promoter       T3 promoter: promoter for bacteriophage T3 RNA polymerase
>Addgene plasmid #142064 | TFORF2396 | addgene full sequence | sequence record 395950 | Addgene NGS Result
TTAATGTAGTCTTATGCAATACTCTTGTAGTCTTGCAACATGGTAACGATGAGTTAGCAACATGCCTTAC
AAGGAGAGAAAAAGCACCGTGCATGCCGATTGGTGGAAGTAAGGTGGTACGATCGTGCCTTATTAGGAAG
GCAACAGACGGGTCTGACATGGATTGGACGAACCACTGAATTGCCGCATTGCAGAGATATTGTATTTAAG
TGCCTAGCTCGATACATAAACGGGTCTCTCTGGTTAGACCAGATCTGAGCCTGGGAGCTCTCTGGCTAAC
TAGGGAACCCACTGCTTAAGCCTCAATAAAGCTTGCCTTGAGTGCTTCAAGTAGTGTGTGCCCGTCTGTT
GTGTGACTCTGGTAACTAGAGATCCCTCAGACCCTTTTAGTCAGTGTGGAAAATCTCTAGCAGTGGCGCC
CGAACAGGGACTTGAAAGCGAAAGGGAAACCAGAGGAGCTCTCTCGACGCAGGACTCGGCTTGCTGAAGC
GCGCACGGCAAGAGGCGAGGGGCGGCGACTGGTGAGTACGCCAAAAATTTTGACTAGCGGAGGCTAGAAG
GAGAGAGATGGGTGCGAGAGCGTCAGTATTAAGCGGGGGAGAATTAGATCGCGATGGGAAAAAATTCGGT
TAAGGCCAGGGGGAAAGAAAAAATATAAATTAAAACATATAGTATGGGCAAGCAGGGAGCTAGAACGATT
CGCAGTTAATCCTGGCCTGTTAGAAACATCAGAAGGCTGTAGACAAATACTGGGACAGCTACAACCATCC
CTTCAGACAGGATCAGAAGAACTTAGATCATTATATAATACAGTAGCAACCCTCTATTGTGTGCATCAAA
GGATAGAGATAAAAGACACCAAGGAAGCTTTAGACAAGATAGAGGAAGAGCAAAACAAAAGTAAGACCAC
CGCACAGCAAGCGGCCGCTGATCTTCAGACCTGGAGGAGGAGATATGAGGGACAATTGGAGAAGTGAATT
ATATAAATATAAAGTAGTAAAAATTGAACCATTAGGAGTAGCACCCACCAAGGCAAAGAGAAGAGTGGTG
CAGAGAGAAAAAAGAGCAGTGGGAATAGGAGCTTTGTTCCTTGGGTTCTTGGGAGCAGCAGGAAGCACTA
TGGGCGCAGCGTCAATGACGCTGACGGTACAGGCCAGACAATTATTGTCTGGTATAGTGCAGCAGCAGAA
CAATTTGCTGAGGGCTATTGAGGCGCAACAGCATCTGTTGCAACTCACAGTCTGGGGCATCAAGCAGCTC
CAGGCAAGAATCCTGGCTGTGGAAAGATACCTAAAGGATCAACAGCTCCTGGGGATTTGGGGTTGCTCTG
GAAAACTCATTTGCACCACTGCTGTGCCTTGGAATGCTAGTTGGAGTAATAAATCTCTGGAACAGATTTG
GAATCACACGACCTGGATGGAGTGGGACAGAGAAATTAACAATTACACAAGCTTAATACACTCCTTAATT
GAAGAATCGCAAAACCAGCAAGAAAAGAATGAACAAGAATTATTGGAATTAGATAAATGGGCAAGTTTGT
GGAATTGGTTTAACATAACAAATTGGCTGTGGTATATAAAATTATTCATAATGATAGTAGGAGGCTTGGT
AGGTTTAAGAATAGTTTTTGCTGTACTTTCTATAGTGAATAGAGTTAGGCAGGGATATTCACCATTATCG
TTTCAGACCCACCTCCCAACCCCGAGGGGACCCATGCATTGCATCTCAATTAGTCAGCAACCAGGTGTGG
AAAGTCCCCAGGCTCCCCAGCAGGCAGAAGTATGCAAAGCATGCGTCTCAATTAGTCAGCAACCATAGTC
CCGCCCCTAACTCCGCCCATCCCGCCCCTAACTCCGCCCAGTTCCGCCCATTCTCCGCCCCATGGCTGAC
TAATTTTTTTTATTTATGCAGAGGCCGAGGCCGCCTCGGCCTCTGAGCTATTCCAGAAGTAGTGAGGAGG
CTTTTTTGGAGGCCTAGGCTTTTGCAAAAAGCTTTCTAGAGGTACCACCGGAGCTTACCATGACCGAGTA
CAAGCCCACGGTGCGCCTCGCCACCCGCGACGACGTCCCCAGGGCCGTACGCACCCTCGCCGCCGCGTTC
GCCGACTACCCCGCCACGCGCCACACCGTCGATCCGGACCGCCACATCGAGCGGGTCACCGAGCTGCAAG
AACTCTTCCTCACGCGCGTCGGGCTCGACATCGGCAAGGTGTGGGTCGCGGACGACGGCGCCGCCGTGGC
GGTCTGGACCACGCCGGAGAGCGTCGAAGCGGGGGCGGTGTTCGCCGAGATCGGCCCGCGCATGGCCGAG
TTGAGCGGTTCCCGGCTGGCCGCGCAGCAACAGATGGAAGGCCTCCTGGCGCCGCACCGGCCCAAGGAGC
CCGCGTGGTTCCTGGCCACCGTCGGCGTCTCGCCCGACCACCAGGGCAAGGGTCTGGGCAGCGCCGTCGT
GCTCCCCGGAGTGGAGGCGGCCGAGCGCGCCGGGGTGCCCGCCTTCCTGGAGACCTCCGCGCCCCGCAAC
CTCCCCTTCTACGAGCGGCTCGGCTTCACCGTCACCGCCGACGTCGAGGTGCCCGAAGGACCGCGCACCT
GGTGCATGACCCGCAAGCCCGGTGCCAGTTAACGAATTCTAGATCTTGAGACAAATGGCAGTATTCATCC
ACAATTTTAAAAGAAAAGGGGGGATTGGGGGGTACAGTGCAGGGGAAAGAATAGTAGACATAATAGCAAC
AGACATACAAACTAAAGAATTACAAAAACAAATTACAAAAATTCAAAATTTTCGGGTTTATTACAGGGAC
AGCAGAGATCCACTTTGGCGCCGGCTCGAGGCCTGCAGGTGCAAAGATGGATAAAGTTTTAAACAGAGAG
GAATCTTTGCAGCTAATGGACCTTCTAGGTCTTGAAAGGAGTGGGAATTGGCTCCGGTGCCCGTCAGTGG
GCAGAGCGCACATCGCCCACAGTCCCCGAGAAGTTGGGGGGAGGGGTCGGCAATTGAACCGGTGCCTAGA
GAAGGTGGCGCGGGGTAAACTGGGAAAGTGATGTCGTGTACTGGCTCCGCCTTTTTCCCGAGGGTGGGGG
AGAACCGTATATAAGTGCAGTAGTCGCCGTGAACGTTCTTTTTCGCAACGGGTTTGCCGCCAGAACACAG
GTAAGTGCCGTGTGTGGTTCCCGCGGGCCTGGCCTCTTTACGGGTTATGGCCCTTGCGTGCCTTGAATTA
CTTCCACCTGGCTGCAGTACGTGATTCTTGATCCCGAGCTTCGGGTTGGAAGTGGGTGGGAGAGTTCGAG
GCCTTGCGCTTAAGGAGCCCCTTCGCCTCGTGCTTGAGTTGAGGCCTGGCCTGGGCGCTGGGGCCGCCGC
GTGCGAATCTGGTGGCACCTTCGCGCCTGTCTCGCTGCTTTCGATAAGTCTCTAGCCATTTAAAATTTTT
GATGACCTGCTGCGACGCTTTTTTTCTGGCAAGATAGTCTTGTAAATGCGGGCCAAGATCTGCACACTGG
TATTTCGGTTTTTGGGGCCGCGGGCGGCGACGGGGCCCGTGCGTCCCAGCGCACATGTTCGGCGAGGCGG
GGCCTGCGAGCGCGGCCACCGAGAATCGGACGGGGGTAGTCTCAAGCTGGCCGGCCTGCTCTGGTGCCTG
GCCTCGCGCCGCCGTGTATCGCCCCGCCCTGGGCGGCAAGGCTGGCCCGGTCGGCACCAGTTGCGTGAGC
GGAAAGATGGCCGCTTCCCGGCCCTGCTGCAGGGAGCTCAAAATGGAGGACGCGGCGCTCGGGAGAGCGG
GCGGGTGAGTCACCCACACAAAGGAAAAGGGCCTTTCCGTCCTCAGCCGTCGCTTCATGTGACTCCACGG
AGTACCGGGCGCCGTCCAGGCACCTCGATTAGTTCTCGAGCTTTTGGAGTACGTCGTCTTTAGGTTGGGG
GGAGGGGTTTTATGCGATGGAGTTTCCCCACACTGAGTGGGTGGAGACTGAAGTTAGGCCAGCTTGGCAC
TTGATGTAATTCTCCTTGGAATTTGCCCTTTTTGAGTTTGGATCTTGGTTCATTCTCAAGCCTCAGACAG
TGGTTCAAAGTTTTTTTCTTCCATTTCAGGTGTCGTGAGGCTAGCACCGCCACCATGTCTGCAAAATTGG
GAAAGTCATCATCACTCCTAACACAAACTTCAGAGGAGTGTAATGGGATTCTGACAGAGAAGATGGAAGA
GGAAGAGCAGACCTGTGATCCAGACTCTAGCCTCCACTGGAGCAGCAGCTACAGCCCAGAGACCTTCCGC
CAGCAATTCAGGCAGTTTGGCTACCAGGATTCACCTGGGCCCCATGAGGCTCTGAGCCGGCTCTGGGAAC
TTTGTCATCTCTGGCTGAGGCCGGAAGTGCACACCAAGGAGCAGATCCTGGAGCTGCTGGTGCTGGAGCA
GTTCCTGGCCATCCTCCCAAAAGAGCTTCAGGCCTGGGTGCAGAAGCATCATCCAGAGAATGGAGAGGAA
ACTGTGACTATGCTGGAGGATGTGGAGAGAGAGCTTGATGGACCAAAGCAGATCTTTTTTGGACGAAGGA
AGGACATGATTGCAGAGAAGCTAGCACCTTCAGAAATCACTGAGGAATTGCCAAGTAGCCAGCTCATGCC
CGTGAAGAAGCAGCTCCAGGGAGCATCATGGGAGCTTCAGTCCTTAAGACCACATGATGAAGACATCAAA
ACTACAAATGTGAAATCTGCTTCAAGGCAAAAGACTTCTTTAGGCATAGAACTGCATTGCAATGTTTCCA
ATATCCTTCATATGAATGGCTCCCAGAGTTCCACATATAGAGGAACCTATGAACAAGATGGTAGGTTTGA
AAAGAGACAAGGAAACCCTTCTTGGAAAAAACAACAGAAATGTGATGAATGTGGCAAAATCTTTAGTCAG
AGCTCAGCCCTTATTTTACATCAGAGAATCCACAGTGGAAAGAAACCTTATGCATGTGACGAGTGTGCAA
AGGCATTCAGCCGAAGCGCAATTCTGATTCAGCATCGACGAACCCATACTGATTCAAAATATGAACATGC
GATTGCAGAGGCCCAAAAGAATATGTACTTCAAGACTAGGCTGAAGTGCCCCAGGTCACTTTCAGGAGGC
AGATAGTAATGAACTAGTCCGTAACTTGAAAGTATTTCGATTTCTTGGCTTTATATATCTTGTGGAAAGG
ACGAGAGTTGTAAGCCCGAGAAGTTGCTACGCGTTAAGTCGACAATCAACCTCTGGATTACAAAATTTGT
GAAAGATTGACTGGTATTCTTAACTATGTTGCTCCTTTTACGCTATGTGGATACGCTGCTTTAATGCCTT
TGTATCATGCTATTGCTTCCCGTATGGCTTTCATTTTCTCCTCCTTGTATAAATCCTGGTTGCTGTCTCT
TTATGAGGAGTTGTGGCCCGTTGTCAGGCAACGTGGCGTGGTGTGCACTGTGTTTGCTGACGCAACCCCC
ACTGGTTGGGGCATTGCCACCACCTGTCAGCTCCTTTCCGGGACTTTCGCTTTCCCCCTCCCTATTGCCA
CGGCGGAACTCATCGCCGCCTGCCTTGCCCGCTGCTGGACAGGGGCTCGGCTGTTGGGCACTGACAATTC
CGTGGTGTTGTCGGGGAAATCATCGTCCTTTCCTTGGCTGCTCGCCTGTGTTGCCACCTGGATTCTGCGC
GGGACGTCCTTCTGCTACGTCCCTTCGGCCCTCAATCCAGCGGACCTTCCTTCCCGCGGCCTGCTGCCGG
CTCTGCGGCCTCTTCCGCGTCTTCGCCTTCGCCCTCAGACGAGTCGGATCTCCCTTTGGGCCGCCTCCCC
GCGTCGACTTTAAGACCAATGACTTACAAGGCAGCTGTAGATCTTAGCCACTTTTTAAAAGAAAAGGGGG
GACTGGAAGGGCTAATTCACTCCCAACGAAGACAAGATCTGCTTTTTGCTTGTACTGGGTCTCTCTGGTT
AGACCAGATCTGAGCCTGGGAGCTCTCTGGCTAACTAGGGAACCCACTGCTTAAGCCTCAATAAAGCTTG
CCTTGAGTGCTTCAAGTAGTGTGTGCCCGTCTGTTGTGTGACTCTGGTAACTAGAGATCCCTCAGACCCT
TTTAGTCAGTGTGGAAAATCTCTAGCAGTACGTATAGTAGTTCATGTCATCTTATTATTCAGTATTTATA
ACTTGCAAAGAAATGAATATCAGAGAGTGAGAGGAACTTGTTTATTGCAGCTTATAATGGTTACAAATAA
AGCAATAGCATCACAAATTTCACAAATAAAGCATTTTTTTCACTGCATTCTAGTTGTGGTTTGTCCAAAC
TCATCAATGTATCTTATCATGTCTGGCTCTAGCTATCCCGCCCCTAACTCCGCCCATCCCGCCCCTAACT
CCGCCCAGTTCCGCCCATTCTCCGCCCCATGGCTGACTAATTTTTTTTATTTATGCAGAGGCCGAGGCCG
CCTCGGCCTCTGAGCTATTCCAGAAGTAGTGAGGAGGCTTTTTTGGAGGCCTAGGGACGTACCCAATTCG
CCCTATAGTGAGTCGTATTACGCGCGCTCACTGGCCGTCGTTTTACAACGTCGTGACTGGGAAAACCCTG
GCGTTACCCAACTTAATCGCCTTGCAGCACATCCCCCTTTCGCCAGCTGGCGTAATAGCGAAGAGGCCCG
CACCGATCGCCCTTCCCAACAGTTGCGCAGCCTGAATGGCGAATGGG
[124 nt withheld, positions 6698-6821]
C
[91 nt withheld, positions 6823-6913]
A
[49 nt withheld, positions 6915-6963]
CCTTTGACGTTGGAGTCCACGTTCTTT
[37 nt withheld, positions 6991-7027]
ACCCTATCTCGGTCTATTCTTTTGATTTATAAGGGATTTTGCCGATTTCGGCCTATTGGTTAAAAAATGA
GCTGATTTAACAAAAATTTAACGCGAATTTTAACAAAATATTAACGCTTACAATTTAGGTGGCACTTTTC
GGGGAAATGTGCGCGGAACCCCTATTTGTTTATTTTTCTAAATACATTCAAATATGTATCCGCTCATGAG
ACAATAACCCTGATAAATGCTTCAATAATATTGAAAAAGGAAGAGTATGAGTATTCAACATTTCCGTGTC
GCCCTTATTCCCTTTTTTGCGGCATTTTGCCTTCCTGTTTTTGCTCACCCAGAAACGCTGGTGAAAGTAA
AAGATGCTGAAGATCAGTTGGGTGCACGAGTGGGTTACATCGAACTGGATCTCAACAGCGGTAAGATCCT
TGAGAGTTTTCGCCCCGAAGAACGTTTTCCAATGATGAGCACTTTTAAAGTTCTGCTATGTGGCGCGGTA
TTATCCCGTATTGACGCCGGGCAAGAGCAACTCGGTCGCCGCATACACTATTCTCAGAATGACTTGGTTG
AGTACTCACCAGTCACAGAAAAGCATCTTACGGATGGCATGACAGTAAGAGAATTATGCAGTGCTGCCAT
AACCATGAGTGATAACACTGCGGCCAACTTACTTCTGACAACGATCGGAGGACCGAAGGAGCTAACCGCT
TTTTTGCACAACATGGGGGATCATGTAACTCGCCTTGATCGTTGGGAACCGGAGCTGAATGAAGCCATAC
CAAACGACGAGCGTGACACCACGATGCCTGTAGCAATGGCAACAACGTTGCGCAAACTATTAACTGGCGA
ACTACTTACTCTAGCTTCCCGGCAACAATTAATAGACTGGATGGAGGCGGATAAAGTTGCAGGACCACTT
CTGCGCTCGGCCCTTCCGGCTGGCTGGTTTATTGCTGATAAATCTGGAGCCGGTGAGCGTGGGTCTCGCG
GTATCATTGCAGCACTGGGGCCAGATGGTAAGCCCTCCCGTATCGTAGTTATCTACACGACGGGGAGTCA
GGCAACTATGGATGAACGAAATAGACAGATCGCTGAGATAGGTGCCTCACTGATTAAGCATTGGTAACTG
TCAGACCAAGTTTACTCATATATACTTTAGATTGATTTAAAACTTCATTTTTAATTTAAAAGGATCTAGG
TGAAGATCCTTTTTGATAATCTCATGACCAAAATCCCTTAACGTGAGTTTTCGTTCCACTGAGCGTCAGA
CCCCGTAGAAAAGATCAAAGGATCTTCTTGAGATCCTTTTTTTCTGCGCGTAATCTGCTGCTTGCAAACA
AAAAAACCACCGCTACCAGCGGTGGTTTGTTTGCCGGATCAAGAGCTACCAACTCTTTTTCCGAAGGTAA
CTGGCTTCAGCAGAGCGCAGATACCAAATACTGTTCTTCTAGTGTAGCCGTAGTTAGGCCACCACTTCAA
GAACTCTGTAGCACCGCCTACATACCTCGCTCTGCTAATCCTGTTACCAGTGGCTGCTGCCAGTGGCGAT
AAGTCGTGTCTTACCGGGTTGGACTCAAGACGATAGTTACCGGATAAGGCGCAGCGGTCGGGCTGAACGG
GGGGTTCGTGCACACAGCCCAGCTTGGAGCGAACGACCTACACCGAACTGAGATACCTACAGCGTGAGCT
ATGAGAAAGCGCCACGCTTCCCGAAGGGAGAAAGGCGGACAGGTATCCGGTAAGCGGCAGGGTCGGAACA
GGAGAGCGCACGAGGGAGCTTCCAGGGGGAAACGCCTGGTATCTTTATAGTCCTGTCGGGTTTCGCCACC
TCTGACTTGAGCGTCGATTTTTGTGATGCTCGTCAGGGGGGCGGAGCCTATGGAAAAACGCCAGCAACGC
GGCCTTTTTACGGTTCCTGGCCTTTTGCTGGCCTTTTGCTCACATGTTCTTTCCTGCGTTATCCCCTGAT
TCTGTGGATAACCGTATTACCGCCTTTGAGTGAGCTGATACCGCTCGCCGCAGCCGAACGACCGAGCGCA
GCGAGTCAGTGAGCGAGGAAGCGGAAGAGCGCCCAATACGCAAACCGCCTCTCCCCGCGCGTTGGCCGAT
TCATTAATGCAGCTGGCACGACAGGTTTCCCGACTGGAAAGCGGGCAGTGAGCGCAACGCAATTAATGTG
AGTTAGCTCACTCATTAGGCACCCCAGGCTTTACACTTTATGCTTCCGGCTCGTATGTTGTGTGGAATTG
TGAGCGGATAACAATTTCACACAGGAAACAGCTATGACCATGATTACGCCAAGCGCGCAATTAACCCTCA
CTAAAGGGAACAAAAGCTGGAGCTGCAAGC
