>Addgene plasmid #142064 | TFORF2396 | depositor partial sequence | sequence record 278329 | Insert
ACCGCCACCATGTCTGCAAAATTGGGAAAGTCATCATCACTCCTAACACAAACTTCAGAGGAGTGTAATG
GGATTCTGACAGAGAAGATGGAAGAGGAAGAGCAGACCTGTGATCCAGACTCTAGCCTCCACTGGAGCAG
CAGCTACAGCCCAGAGACCTTCCGCCAGCAATTCAGGCAGTTTGGCTACCAGGATTCACCTGGGCCCCAT
GAGGCTCTGAGCCGGCTCTGGGAACTTTGTCATCTCTGGCTGAGGCCGGAAGTGCACACCAAGGAGCAGA
TCCTGGAGCTGCTGGTGCTGGAGCAGTTCCTGGCCATCCTCCCAAAAGAGCTTCAGGCCTGGGTGCAGAA
GCATCATCCAGAGAATGGAGAGGAAACTGTGACTATGCTGGAGGATGTGGAGAGAGAGCTTGATGGACCA
AAGCAGATCTTTTTTGGACGAAGGAAGGACATGATTGCAGAGAAGCTAGCACCTTCAGAAATCACTGAGG
AATTGCCAAGTAGCCAGCTCATGCCCGTGAAGAAGCAGCTCCAGGGAGCATCATGGGAGCTTCAGTCCTT
AAGACCACATGATGAAGACATCAAAACTACAAATGTGAAATCTGCTTCAAGGCAAAAGACTTCTTTAGGC
ATAGAACTGCATTGCAATGTTTCCAATATCCTTCATATGAATGGCTCCCAGAGTTCCACATATAGAGGAA
CCTATGAACAAGATGGTAGGTTTGAAAAGAGACAAGGAAACCCTTCTTGGAAAAAACAACAGAAATGTGA
TGAATGTGGCAAAATCTTTAGTCAGAGCTCAGCCCTTATTTTACATCAGAGAATCCACAGTGGAAAGAAA
CCTTATGCATGTGACGAGTGTGCAAAGGCATTCAGCCGAAGCGCAATTCTGATTCAGCATCGACGAACCC
ATACTGATTCAAAATATGAACATGCGATTGCAGAGGCCCAAAAGAATATGTACTTCAAGACTAGGCTGAA
GTGCCCCAGGTCACTTTCAGGAGGCAGATAGTAATGAACTAGTCCGTAACTTGAAAGTATTTCGATTTCT
TGGCTTTATATATCTTGTGGAAAGGACGAGAGTTGTAAGCCCGAGAAGTTGCT
