>Addgene plasmid #142064 | TFORF2396 | depositor partial sequence | sequence record 278330 | Barcode
GAGTTGTAAGCCCGAGAAGTTGCT
